>Addgene plasmid #126716 | pZ_P-ICL1-eGFP | addgene full sequence | sequence record 257296 | Addgene NGS Result
ACTCACGTTAAGGGATTTTGGTCATGAGATCAGATCTTCATCTAACACTTTGTATAGCACATCGTACCAG
TTTATCAAAATCCAACAAGTTTTCCTCTGGGTACTGAAATTCGATTAGTAATAAACGGGCGCACTTGGTG
ATCTCCTCATCCTGTTCACTAGCCTTCTTTTCGCTTAACTTCATCAACGAGATCAACTCGAGTCTGCGAG
CAGAGAACTGTTTCCAAAGAGTTTCATCGCTGAAATTCAGCTTCTTTCGAATAAAATGTGTCACTCCCAC
TTTATTACTCGTGGTGTTATTTGTTTTCCACGAACTAGTTGAATCGCCATCTTTACTACCGTCCTGGGTG
ACATCCGGCGAATTCGGGACAAATGTGCTGTTCCGGTAGCTTGTAGGAAGCGGCATCCGTAGGGCAATAT
ACGACTATAGCTTCTAAAGCGTAGTACAATGAAATGTTCGAAGGAACAACAAACGGATTTGTTTTTCGTA
GGCTCAACCCGTTGAGGTGTAACTCTTTAGCGAAAGGGTAAGATTGATTGTTCGAAGTAGGGCCTCAAAG
GGAAAGAGAAAAAAAAAAATACACCAAGAGTTACGTAAGCATATATTTTTTACGTAAAGCATGATTGAAT
TTCAGCAGTATTGTTTAACAAGGCTGATGTCGTGTGCCAATCAAAACAAAAGAGATTCGCATAATGCCAT
AATTGGGGTGTGTGGGCGCCCCCTAAAACGTCTTTCTCATCATCATCTGCAACCCCCATCGAACCTCATT
AAATCACATGACTTGTGCGATCCTCGGTCAACTCGTTCCGTGCACCCATTCCACCCCGGGCTGACCAACG
CAAGGTTCTCCGAGAGTCCGCTACCCCAGATTTATATCAGCAACCAGTCACCTTTTTCCGGGCACGACTC
TATATGCCCTGGAAAACCGGAGACGATGAGCCTGACTGTAAAAGGTGACAGAACCCCCAACTCTGGTTAA
TCTCTTCAACAAATACTTTATTTTCTTTCAATTCAAAGAACACAGTATCAAGTATATCAAGAACCATGGG
TTCTAAAGGTGAAGAATTATTCACTGGTGTTGTCCCAATTTTGGTTGAATTAGATGGTGATGTTAATGGT
CACAAATTTTCTGTCTCCGGTGAAGGTGAAGGTGATGCTACTTACGGTAAATTGACCTTAAAATTTATTT
GTACTACTGGTAAATTGCCAGTTCCATGGCCAACCTTAGTCACTACTTTCGGTTATGGTGTTCAATGTTT
TGCGAGATACCCAGATCATATGAAACAACATGACTTTTTCAAGTCTGCCATGCCAGAAGGTTATGTTCAA
GAAAGAACTATTTTTTTCAAAGATGACGGTAACTACAAGACCAGAGCTGAAGTCAAGTTTGAAGGTGATA
CCTTAGTTAATAGAATCGAATTAAAAGGTATTGATTTTAAAGAAGATGGTAACATTTTAGGTCACAAATT
GGAATACAACTATAACTCTCACAATGTTTACATCATGGCTGACAAACAAAAGAATGGTATCAAAGTTAAC
TTCAAAATTAGACACAACATTGAAGATGGTTCTGTTCAATTAGCTGACCATTATCAACAAAATACTCCAA
TTGGTGATGGTCCAGTCTTGTTACCAGACAACCATTACTTATCCACTCAATCTGCCTTATCCAAAGATCC
AAACGAAAAGAGAGACCACATGGTCTTGTTAGAATTTGTTACTGCTGCTGGTATTACCCATGGTATGGAT
GAATTGTACAAATAGCATCATCATCATCATCATTGAGTTTGTAGCCTTAGACATGACTGTTCCTCAGTTC
AAGTTGGGCACTTACGAGAAGACCGGTCTTGCTAGATTCTAATCAAGAGGATGTCAGAATGCCATTTGCC
TGAGAGATGCAGGCTTCATTTTTGATACTTTTTTATTTGTAACCTATATAGTATAGGATTTTTTTTGTCA
TTTTGTTTCTTCTCGTACGAGCTTGCTCCTGATCAGCCTATCTCGCAGCTGATGAATATCTTGTGGTAGG
GGTTTGGGAAAATCATTCGAGTTTGATGTTTTTCTTGGTATTTCCCACTCCTCTTCAGAGTACAGAAGAT
TAAGTGAGACCTTCGTTTGTGCGGATCCCCCACACACCATAGCTTCAAAATGTTTCTACTCCTTTTTTAC
TCTTCCAGATTTTCTCGGACTCCGCGCATCGCCGTACCACTTCAAAACACCCAAGCACAGCATACTAAAT
TTCCCCTCTTTCTTCCTCTAGGGTGTCGTTAATTACCCGTACTAAAGGTTTGGAAAAGAAAAAAGAGACC
GCCTCGTTTCTTTTTCTTCGTCGAAAAAGGCAATAAAAATTTTTATCACGTTTCTTTTTCTTGAAAATTT
TTTTTTTTGATTTTTTTCTCTTTCGATGACCTCCCATTGATATTTAAGTTAATAAACGGTCTTCAATTTC
TCAAGTTTCAGTTTCATTTTTCTTGTTCTATTACAACTTTTTTTACTTCTTGCTCATTAGAAAGAAAGCA
TAGCAATCTAATCTAAGGGCGGTGTTGACAATTAATCATCGGCATAGTATATCGGCATAGTATAATACGA
CAAGGTGAGGAACTAAACCATGGCCAAGTTGACCAGTGCCGTTCCGGTGCTCACCGCGCGCGACGTCGCC
GGAGCGGTCGAGTTCTGGACCGACCGGCTCGGGTTCTCCCGGGACTTCGTGGAGGACGACTTCGCCGGTG
TGGTCCGGGACGACGTGACCCTGTTCATCAGCGCGGTCCAGGACCAGGTGGTGCCGGACAACACCCTGGC
CTGGGTGTGGGTGCGCGGCCTGGACGAGCTGTACGCCGAGTGGTCGGAGGTCGTGTCCACGAACTTCCGG
GACGCCTCCGGGCCGGCCATGACCGAGATCGGCGAGCAGCCGTGGGGGCGGGAGTTCGCCCTGCGCGACC
CGGCCGGCAACTGCGTGCACTTCGTGGCCGAGGAGCAGGACTGACACGTCCGACGCGGCCCGACGGGTCC
GAGGCCTCGGAGATCCGTCCCCCTTTTCCTTTGTCGATATCATGTAATTAGTTATGTCACGCTTACATTC
ACGCCCTCCCCCCACATCCGCTCTAACCGAAAAGGAAGGAGTTAGACAACCTGAAGTCTAGGTCCCTATT
TATTTTTTTATAGTTATGTTAGTATTAAGAACGTTATTTATATTTCAAATTTTTCTTTTTTTTCTGTACA
GACGCGTGTACGCATGTAACATTATACTGAAAACCTTGCTTGAGAAGGTTTTGGGACGCTCGAAGGCTTT
AATTTGCAAGCTGGAGACCAACATGTGAGCAAAAGGCCAGCAAAAGGCCAGGAACCGTAAAAAGGCCGCG
TTGCTGGCGTTTTTCCATAGGCTCCGCCCCCCTGACGAGCATCACAAAAATCGACGCTCAAGTCAGAGGT
GGCGAAACCCGACAGGACTATAAAGATACCAGGCGTTTCCCCCTGGAAGCTCCCTCGTGCGCTCTCCTGT
TCCGACCCTGCCGCTTACCGGATACCTGTCCGCCTTTCTCCCTTCGGGAAGCGTGGCGCTTTCTCATAGC
TCACGCTGTAGGTATCTCAGTTCGGTGTAGGTCGTTCGCTCCAAGCTGGGCTGTGTGCACGAACCCCCCG
TTCAGCCCGACCGCTGCGCCTTATCCGGTAACTATCGTCTTGAGTCCAACCCGGTAAGACACGACTTATC
GCCACTGGCAGCAGCCACTGGTAACAGGATTAGCAGAGCGAGGTATGTAGGCGGTGCTACAGAGTTCTTG
AAGTGGTGGCCTAACTACGGCTACACTAGAAGAACAGTATTTGGTATCTGCGCTCTGCTGAAGCCAGTTA
CCTTCGGAAAAAGAGTTGGTAGCTCTTGATCCGGCAAACAAACCACCGCTGGTAGCGGTGGTTTTTTTGT
TTGCAAGCAGCAGATTACGCGCAGAAAAAAAGGATCTCAAGAAGATCCTTTGATCTTTTCTACGGGGTCT
GACGCTCAGTGGAACGAAA
Features (pLannotate 1.2.2; 10 found; start..end, strand, type, name):
     41..313     -  CDS            VHR2 (fragment): VHR2_YEAST - Experimental evidence at protein level: Swiss-Prot protein existence level 1. Transcription factor that regulates ERG9, but seems to have a more global function in transcription. From Saccharomyces cerevisiae (strain ATCC 204508 / S288c) (Baker's yeast).
   1046..1762    +  CDS            yEGFP: yEGFP is a fluorescent protein published in 1997.
   1765..1783    +  CDS            capTEV™ (fragment): composite tag for in vivo biotinylation, TEV protease cleavage, and 6xHis tagging
   1794..1859    +  CDS            AOX1 (fragment): ALOX1_KOMPC - Experimental evidence at protein level: Swiss-Prot protein existence level 1. Major isoform of alcohol oxidase, which catalyzes the oxidation of methanol to formaldehyde and hydrogen peroxide, the first step in the methanol utilization pathway of methylotrophic yeasts. From Komagataella phaffii (strain ATCC 76273 / CBS 7435 / CECT 11047 / NRRL Y-11430 / Wegner 21-1) (Yeast) (Pichia pastoris).
   1863..2109    +  terminator     AOX1 terminator: Pichia pastoris AOX1; transcription terminator for AOX1
   2130..2537    +  promoter       TEF1 promoter: S. cerevisiae TEF1; promoter for EF-1α
   2544..2591    +  promoter       EM7 promoter: synthetic bacterial promoter&nbsp
   2610..2984    +  CDS            BleoR: antibiotic-binding protein; Sh ble from Streptoalloteichus hindustanus; confers resistance to bleomycin, phleomycin, and Zeocin™
   3050..3297    +  terminator     CYC1 terminator: S. cerevisiae CYC1; transcription terminator for CYC1
   3372..3960    -  rep_origin     ori: high-copy-number ColE1/pMB1/pBR322/pUC origin of replication
