[The description below was written by a language model from this plasmid's Addgene catalogue record and pLannotate feature annotations shown in this document.]
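Description:
pZ_P-ICL1-eGFP is a yeast expression plasmid built on the Invitrogen pPICZ B backbone, a vector designed for Pichia pastoris (Komagataella phaffii), with a sequenced length of about 4.0 kb. It replicates in E. coli through a high-copy ColE1/pUC-type origin and carries no yeast origin in the annotated features, consistent with the pPICZ series being used as integrating vectors. A single Sh ble (BleoR) gene provides Zeocin selection in both hosts. It sits behind tandem TEF1 (yeast) and EM7 (bacterial) promoters and is followed by the CYC1 terminator.

The payload is a roughly 720 bp eGFP coding sequence, which the annotation software matches to yEGFP, placed under an ICL1 (isocitrate lyase) promoter and inserted by Gibson assembly. The promoter itself is not annotated as such, but the region upstream of the GFP reading frame presumably contains it. The partial hit to a yeast VHR2 protein in that stretch is probably incidental homology or neighbouring genomic sequence rather than a functional part. The reporter carries a C-terminal 6xHis tag, detected as a short fragment of a composite tag, and transcription ends at the AOX1 terminator retained from the backbone. The catalogue lists the insert species as Mycobacterium tuberculosis, which does not fit a GFP gene and probably reflects the source of the cited GenBank entry.

The stated purpose is eGFP overexpression in yeast. The associated work concerns an ethanol-driven biosynthetic system in a Crabtree-negative yeast, so the plasmid most plausibly reports the strength and regulation of the ICL1 promoter, although the record does not say this explicitly.
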