Addgene plasmid #126716: pZ_P-ICL1-eGFP
Purpose: yeast plasmid overexpressing eGFP
Depositing lab: Menghao Cai. Depositing organization: East China University of Science and Technology. Publication: Engineered ethanol-driven biosynthetic system for improving production of acetyl-CoA derived drugs in Crabtree-negative yeast. Liu Y, Bai C, Liu Q, Xu Q, Qian Z, Peng Q, Yu J, Xu M, Zhou X, Zhang Y, Cai M. Metab Eng. 2019 Jul;54:275-284. doi: 10.1016/j.ymben.2019.05.001. Epub 2019 May 9. PubMed 31077813.
Backbone
  Vector backbone: pPICZ B
  Backbone manufacturer: Invitrogen
  Backbone size w/o insert (bp): 3328
  Vector type: Yeast Expression
  Selectable markers: Zeocin
Growth in bacteria
  Bacterial resistance: Bleocin (Zeocin), 50 μg/mL
  Growth temperature: 37°C
  Growth strain: DH5alpha
  Copy number: Unknown
Gene/Insert
  Gene/Insert name: egfp
  Species: Mycobacterium tuberculosis H37Rv
  Insert size (bp): 723
  GenBank ID: AM697669.1
  Promoter: ICL1
  Tag / fusion protein: 6xHis (C terminal on insert)
  Cloning method: Gibson Cloning
Terms and licenses: Academic/Nonprofit Terms; Industry Terms: Not Available to Industry
How to cite: pZ_P-ICL1-eGFP was a gift from Menghao Cai (Addgene plasmid # 126716 ; http://n2t.net/addgene:126716 ; RRID:Addgene_126716)
